Addgene plasmid #43330: II-CGTT
Depositing lab: Chad Cowan & Kiran Musunuru. Depositing organization: Harvard University. Publication: A TALEN Genome-Editing System for Generating Human Stem Cell-Based Disease Models. Ding Q, Lee YK, Schaefer EA, Peters DT, Veres A, Kim K, Kuperwasser N, Motola DL, Meissner TB, Hendriks WT, Trevisan M, Gupta RM, Moisan A, Banks E, Friesen M, Schinzel RT, Xia F, Tang A, Xia Y, Figueroa E, Wann A, Ahfeldt T, Daheron L, Zhang F, Rubin LL, Peng LF, Chung RT, Musunuru K, Cowan CA. Cell Stem Cell. 2012 Dec 12. pii: S1934-5909(12)00645-5. doi: 10.1016/j.stem.2012.11.011. PubMed 23246482.
Backbone
  Vector backbone: pCRII-TOPO
  Backbone manufacturer: Invitrogen
  Backbone size w/o insert (bp): 3973
  Vector type: Bacterial Cloning
Growth in bacteria
  Bacterial resistance: Ampicillin and Kanamycin, 100 & 50 μg/mL
  Growth temperature: 37°C
  Growth strain: Top10
  Copy number: High Copy
Gene/Insert
  Gene/Insert name: II-CGTT
  Species: Synthetic
  Insert size (bp): 426
  Cloning method: TOPO Cloning
  Sequencing primers: 5′ T7; 3′ M13-rev
Terms and licenses: Academic/Nonprofit Terms; Industry Terms: Not Available to Industry
How to cite: II-CGTT was a gift from Chad Cowan & Kiran Musunuru (Addgene plasmid # 43330 ; http://n2t.net/addgene:43330 ; RRID:Addgene_43330)
