[The description below was written by a language model from this plasmid's Addgene catalogue record.]
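Description:
II-CGTT is a bacterial cloning plasmid built on the pCRII-TOPO backbone (about 4.0 kb without insert), carrying a 426 bp synthetic insert introduced by TOPO cloning. It is a high-copy plasmid propagated in E. coli and carries both ampicillin and kanamycin resistance markers, as is standard for this backbone. The insert sits between the T7 and M13-reverse priming sites that flank the TOPO cloning site, which serve as the recorded sequencing primer positions. The vector has no stated role in expression in eukaryotic cells; it functions as a storage and amplification vehicle for the cloned fragment.

The record does not explicitly describe what the insert encodes, and no feature table is provided. However, the plasmid comes from a published TALEN genome-editing system developed for generating human stem cell-based disease models. The name and insert size are consistent with a pre-assembled module of four TALE repeats, roughly 100 bp each, whose repeat-variable diresidues would recognise the DNA bases C, G, T and T in order. Under this reading, the "II" prefix would indicate the position that this tetramer block occupies within a hierarchical assembly scheme. This interpretation is an inference from the naming convention and the associated publication rather than a stated catalogue fact. On that basis, II-CGTT would be one member of a library of multimer building blocks from which fragments are excised or amplified and joined to build custom TALE DNA-binding arrays, which are then placed in a separate nuclease expression vector.
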