>Addgene plasmid #43330 | II-CGTT | depositor partial sequence | sequence record 58595 | II-CGTT sequence 426 bps
CGTCTCGCTTAACCCCAGAGCAGGTCGTGGCGATCGCAAGCCACGACGGAGGAAAGCAAGCCTTGGAAAC
AGTACAGAGGCTGTTGCCTGTGCTGTGCCAAGCGCACGGACTCACCCCAGAGCAGGTCGTGGCAATCGCG
AGCAATAACGGCGGAAAACAGGCTTTGGAAACGGTGCAGAGGCTCCTTCCAGTGCTGTGCCAAGCGCACG
GCCTCACCCCAGAGCAGGTCGTGGCCATTGCCTCGAATGGAGGGGGCAAACAGGCGTTGGAAACCGTACA
ACGATTGCTGCCGGTGCTGTGCCAAGCGCACGGATTAACCCCAGAGCAGGTCGTGGCCATTGCCTCGAAT
GGAGGGGGCAAACAGGCGTTGGAAACCGTACAACGATTGCTGCCGGTGCTGTGCCAAGCGCACGGGCTCA
GAGACG
