>Addgene plasmid #43330 | II-CGTT | addgene partial sequence | sequence record 61864 | M13-F20 5'-TGTAAAACGACGGCCAGT-3'
AGGGCGATTGGGCCCTCTAGATGCATGCTCGAGCGGCCGCCAGTGTGATGGATATCTGCAGAATTCGCCC
TTAGTATCTTTCCTGTGCCCACGTCTCTGAGCCCGTGCGCTTGGCACAGCACCGGCAGCAATCGTTGTAC
GGTTTCCAACGCCTGTTTGCCCCCTCCATTCGAGGCAATGGCCACGACCTGCTCTGGGGTTAATCCGTGC
GCTTGGCACAGCACCGGCAGCAATCGTTGTACGGTTTCCAACGCCTGTTTGCCCCCTCCATTCGAGGCAA
TGGCCACGACCTGCTCTGGGGTGAGGCCGTGCGCTTGGCACAGCACTGGAAGGAGCCTCTGCACCGTTTC
CAAAGCCTGTTTTCCGCCGTTATTGCTCGCGATTGCCACGACCTGCTCTGGGGTGAGTCCGTGCGCTTGG
CACAGCACAGGCAACAGCCTCTGTACTGTTTCCAAGGCTTGCTTTCCTCCGTCGTGGCTTGCGATCGCCA
CGACCTGCTCTGGGGTTAAGCGAGACGCGCTAGGACGGCATCTATATAAGGGCGAATTCCAGCACACTGG
CGGCCGTTACTAGTGGATCCGAGCTCGGTACCAAGCTTGGCGTAATCATGGTCATAGCTGTTTCCTGTGT
GAAATTGTTATCCGCTCACAATTCCACACAACATACGAGCCGGAAGCATAAAGTGTAAAGCCTGGGGTGC
CTAATGAGTGAGCTAACTCACATTAATTGCGTTGCGCTCACTGCCCGCTTTCCAGTCGGGAAACCTGTCG
TGCCAGCTGCATTAATGAATCGGCCAACGCGCGGGGAGAGGCGGTTTGCGTATTGGGCGCTCTTCCGCTT
CCTCGCTCACTGACTCGCTGCGCTCGGTCGTTCGGCTGCGGCGAGCGGTATCAGCTCACTCAAA
